>Addgene plasmid #131684 | pOTTC1789 - pAAV (flox-stop) mGrid1 390F gRNA A EF1a eGFP-KASH | addgene full sequence | sequence record 437146 | Addgene NGS Result
CCTGCAGGCAGCTGCGCGCTCGCTCGCTCACTGAGGCCGCCCGGGCGTCGGGCGACCTTTGGTCGCCCGG
CCTCAGTGAGCGAGCGAGCGCGCAGAGAGGGAGTGGCCAACTCCATCACTAGGGGTTCCTGCGGCCGCAC
GCGTAAGCTGGAGCTCCACCGCGGCGTCTCAGTACAAAAAAAGCACCGACTCGGTGCCACTTTTTCAAGT
TGATAACGGACTAGCCTTATTTTAACTTGCTATTTCTAGCTCTAAAACCGCCGTCAGGGCTAGGGTTCCA
AACAAGGCTTATAACTTCGTATAATTTATACTATACGAAGTTATGGATCCCCCGGGCGTGGCTTGGTGGT
ACACCTCTGTCATCCCAGTAGGTAGGTAGAGGCAGTCACTGGAGAACCTCATCAGTGTCAGGCCAACCTG
AGCTATACAGTGAGCAACGAGCTCTGCTGTCAAGAAACAAAATAGAAAAAACGTGAGTGAGCCTCCAATA
GGATGTTAGGGTGCTTGTCAGTTCCTCTGAGGAACGAATTCAAAAATCGCAAAAAACAAGGCTTATAACT
TCGTATAATTTATACTATACGAAGTTATACTAACTTTACAGTTAGGGTGAGTTCTCGAGTGTGCTGTTTT
TTAAAATAATAATTTAGTATTTGTATCTCTTATAGAAATCCAAGCCTATCATGTAAAATGTAGCTAGTAT
TAAAAAGAACAGATTATCTGTCTTTTATCGCACATTAAGCCTCTATAGTTACTAGGAAATATTATATGCA
AATTAACCGGGGCAGGGGAGTAGCCGAGCTTCTCCCACAAGTCTGTGCGAGGGGGCCGGCGCGGGCCTAG
AGATGGCGGCGTCGGATCTATCTGAGACGGGTACCCAATTCGCCCTATAGTGAGCGCGTAAGCTTTGCAA
AGATGGATAAAGTTTTAAACAGAGAGGAATCTTTGCAGCTAATGGACCTTCTAGGTCTTGAAAGGAGTGG
GAATTGGCTCCGGTGCCCGTCAGTGGGCAGAGCGCACATCGCCCACAGTCCCCGAGAAGTTGGGGGGAGG
GGTCGGCAATTGAACCGGTGCCTAGAGAAGGTGGCGCGGGGTAAACTGGGAAAGTGATGTCGTGTACTGG
CTCCGCCTTTTTCCCGAGGGTGGGGGAGAACCGTATATAAGTGCAGTAGTCGCCGTGAACGTTCTTTTTC
GCAACGGGTTTGCCGCCAGAACACAGGTAAGTGCCGTGTGTGGTTCCCGCGGGCCTGGCCTCTTTACGGG
TTATGGCCCTTGCGTGCCTTGAATTACTTCCACCTGGCTGCAGTACGTGATTCTTGATCCCGAGCTTCGG
GTTGGAAGTGGGTGGGAGAGTTCGAGGCCTTGCGCTTAAGGAGCCCCTTCGCCTCGTGCTTGAGTTGAGG
CCTGGCCTGGGCGCTGGGGCCGCCGCGTGCGAATCTGGTGGCACCTTCGCGCCTGTCTCGCTGCTTTCGA
TAAGTCTCTAGCCATTTAAAATTTTTGATGACCTGCTGCGACGCTTTTTTTCTGGCAAGATAGTCTTGTA
AATGCGGGCCAAGATCTGCACACTGGTATTTCGGTTTTTGGGGCCGCGGGCGGCGACGGGGCCCGTGCGT
CCCAGCGCACATGTTCGGCGAGGCGGGGCCTGCGAGCGCGGCCACCGAGAATCGGACGGGGGTAGTCTCA
AGCTGGCCGGCCTGCTCTGGTGCCTGGCCTCGCGCCGCCGTGTATCGCCCCGCCCTGGGCGGCAAGGCTG
GCCCGGTCGGCACCAGTTGCGTGAGCGGAAAGATGGCCGCTTCCCGGCCCTGCTGCAGGGAGCTCAAAAT
GGAGGACGCGGCGCTCGGGAGAGCGGGCGGGTGAGTCACCCACACAAAGGAAAAGGGCCTTTCCGTCCTC
AGCCGTCGCTTCATGTGACTCCACGGAGTACCGGGCGCCGTCCAGGCACCTCGATTAGTTCTCGAGCTTT
TGGAGTACGTCGTCTTTAGGTTGGGGGGAGGGGTTTTATGCGATGGAGTTTCCCCACACTGAGTGGGTGG
AGACTGAAGTTAGGCCAGCTTGGCACTTGATGTAATTCTCCTTGGAATTTGCCCTTTTTGAGTTTGGATC
TTGGTTCATTCTCAAGCCTCAGACAGTGGTTCAAAGTTTTTTTCTTCCATTTCAGGTGTCGTGAGGTACC
GGATCCACCGGTCGCCACCATGGTGAGCAAGGGCGAGGAGCTGTTCACCGGGGTGGTGCCCATCCTGGTC
GAGCTGGACGGCGACGTAAACGGCCACAAGTTCAGCGTGTCCGGCGAGGGCGAGGGCGATGCCACCTACG
GCAAGCTGACCCTGAAGTTCATCTGCACCACCGGCAAGCTGCCCGTGCCCTGGCCCACCCTCGTGACCAC
CCTGACCTACGGCGTGCAGTGCTTCAGCCGCTACCCCGACCACATGAAGCAGCACGACTTCTTCAAGTCC
GCCATGCCCGAAGGCTACGTCCAGGAGCGCACCATCTTCTTCAAGGACGACGGCAACTACAAGACCCGCG
CCGAGGTGAAGTTCGAGGGCGACACCCTGGTGAACCGCATCGAGCTGAAGGGCATCGACTTCAAGGAGGA
CGGCAACATCCTGGGGCACAAGCTGGAGTACAACTACAACAGCCACAACGTCTATATCATGGCCGACAAG
CAGAAGAACGGCATCAAGGTGAACTTCAAGATCCGCCACAACATCGAGGACGGCAGCGTGCAGCTCGCCG
ACCACTACCAGCAGAACACCCCCATCGGCGACGGCCCCGTGCTGCTGCCCGACAACCACTACCTGAGCAC
CCAGTCCGCCCTGAGCAAAGACCCCAACGAGAAGCGCGATCACATGGTCCTGCTGGAGTTCGTGACCGCC
GCCGGGATCACTCTCGGCATGGACGAGCTGTACAAGTCCGGACTCAGATCTCGAGAGGAGGAGGAGGAGA
CAGACAGCAGGATGCCCCACCTCGACAGCCCCGGCAGCTCCCAGCCGAGACGCTCCTTCCTCTCAAGGGT
GATCAGGGCAGCGCTACCGTTGCAGCTGCTTCTGCTGCTGCTGCTGCTCCTGGCCTGCCTGCTACCTGCC
TCTGAAGATGACTACAGCTGCACCCAGGCCAACAACTTTGCCCGATCCTTCTACCCCATGCTGCGGTACA
CCAACGGGCCACCTCCCACCTAGGAATTCGATATCAAGCTTATCGATAATCAACCTCTGGATTACAAAAT
TTGTGAAAGATTGACTGGTATTCTTAACTATGTTGCTCCTTTTACGCTATGTGGATACGCTGCTTTAATG
CCTTTGTATCATGCTATTGCTTCCCGTATGGCTTTCATTTTCTCCTCCTTGTATAAATCCTGGTTGCTGT
CTCTTTATGAGGAGTTGTGGCCCGTTGTCAGGCAACGTGGCGTGGTGTGCACTGTGTTTGCTGACGCAAC
CCCCACTGGTTGGGGCATTGCCACCACCTGTCAGCTCCTTTCCGGGACTTTCGCTTTCCCCCTCCCTATT
GCCACGGCGGAACTCATCGCCGCCTGCCTTGCCCGCTGCTGGACAGGGGCTCGGCTGTTGGGCACTGACA
ATTCCGTGGTGTTGTCGGGGAAATCATCGTCCTTTCCTTGGCTGCTCGCCTATGTTGCCACCTGGATTCT
GCGCGGGACGTCCTTCTGCTACGTCCCTTCGGCCCTCAATCCAGCGGACCTTCCTTCCCGCGGCCTGCTG
CCGGCTCTGCGGCCTCTTCCGCGTCTTCGCCTTCGCCCTCAGACGAGTCGGATCTCCCTTTGGGCCGCCT
CCCCGCATCGATACCGAGCGCTGCTCGAGAGATCTACGGGTGGCATCCCTGTGACCCCTCCCCAGTGCCT
CTCCTGGCCCTGGAAGTTGCCACTCCAGTGCCCACCAGCCTTGTCCTAATAAAATTAAGTTGCATCATTT
TGTCTGACTAGGTGTCCTTCTATAATATTATGGGGTGGAGGGGGGTGGTATGGAGCAAGGGGCAAGTTGG
GAAGACAACCTGTAGGGCCTGCGGGGTCTATTGGGAACCAAGCTGGAGTGCAGTGGCACAATCTTGGCTC
ACTGCAATCTCCGCCTCCTGGGTTCAAGCGATTCTCCTGCCTCAGCCTCCCGAGTTGTTGGGATTCCAGG
CATGCATGACCAGGCTCAGCTAATTTTTGTTTTTTTGGTAGAGACGGGGTTTCACCATATTGGCCAGGCT
GGTCTCCAACTCCTAATCTCAGGTGATCTACCCACCTTGGCCTCCCAAATTGCTGGGATTACAGGCGTGA
ACCACTGCTCCCTTCCCTGTCCTTCTGATTTTGTAGGTAACCACGTGCGGACCGAGCGGCCGCAGGAACC
CCTAGTGATGGAGTTGGCCACTCCCTCTCTGCGCGCTCGCTCGCTCACTGAGGCCGGGCGACCAAAGGTC
GCCCGACGCCCGGGCTTTGCCCGGGCGGCCTCAGTGAGCGAGCGAGCGCGCAGCTGCCTGCAGGGGCGCC
TGATGCGGTATTTTCTCCTTACGCATCTGTGCGGTATTTCACACCGCATA
[95 nt withheld, positions 4531-4625]
T
[46 nt withheld, positions 4627-4672]
C
[141 nt withheld, positions 4674-4814]
CCTTTGACGTTGGAGTCCACGTTCTTT
[37 nt withheld, positions 4842-4878]
ACTCTATCTCGGGCTATTCTTTTGATTTATAAGGGATTTTGCCGATTTCGGTCTATTGGTTAAAAAATGA
GCTGATTTAACAAAAATTTAACGCGAATTTTAACAAAATATTAACGTTTACAATTTTATGGTGCACTCTC
AGTACAATCTGCTCTGATGCCGCATAGTTAAGCCAGCCCCGACACCCGCCAACACCCGCTGACGCGCCCT
GACGGGCTTGTCTGCTCCCGGCATCCGCTTACAGACAAGCTGTGACCGTCTCCGGGAGCTGCATGTGTCA
GAGGTTTTCACCGTCATCACCGAAACGCGCGAGACGAAAGGGCCTCGTGATACGCCTATTTTTATAGGTT
AATGTCATGATAATAATGGTTTCTTAGACGTCAGGTGGCACTTTTCGGGGAAATGTGCGCGGAACCCCTA
TTTGTTTATTTTTCTAAATACATTCAAATATGTATCCGCTCATGAGACAATAACCCTGATAAATGCTTCA
ATAATATTGAAAAAGGAAGAGTATGAGTATTCAACATTTCCGTGTCGCCCTTATTCCCTTTTTTGCGGCA
TTTTGCCTTCCTGTTTTTGCTCACCCAGAAACGCTGGTGAAAGTAAAAGATGCTGAAGATCAGTTGGGTG
CACGAGTGGGTTACATCGAACTGGATCTCAACAGCGGTAAGATCCTTGAGAGTTTTCGCCCCGAAGAACG
TTTTCCAATGATGAGCACTTTTAAAGTTCTGCTATGTGGCGCGGTATTATCCCGTATTGACGCCGGGCAA
GAGCAACTCGGTCGCCGCATACACTATTCTCAGAATGACTTGGTTGAGTACTCACCAGTCACAGAAAAGC
ATCTTACGGATGGCATGACAGTAAGAGAATTATGCAGTGCTGCCATAACCATGAGTGATAACACTGCGGC
CAACTTACTTCTGACAACGATCGGAGGACCGAAGGAGCTAACCGCTTTTTTGCACAACATGGGGGATCAT
GTAACTCGCCTTGATCGTTGGGAACCGGAGCTGAATGAAGCCATACCAAACGACGAGCGTGACACCACGA
TGCCTGTAGCAATGGCAACAACGTTGCGCAAACTATTAACTGGCGAACTACTTACTCTAGCTTCCCGGCA
ACAATTAATAGACTGGATGGAGGCGGATAAAGTTGCAGGACCACTTCTGCGCTCGGCCCTTCCGGCTGGC
TGGTTTATTGCTGATAAATCTGGAGCCGGTGAGCGTGGGTCTCGCGGTATCATTGCAGCACTGGGGCCAG
ATGGTAAGCCCTCCCGTATCGTAGTTATCTACACGACGGGGAGTCAGGCAACTATGGATGAACGAAATAG
ACAGATCGCTGAGATAGGTGCCTCACTGATTAAGCATTGGTAACTGTCAGACCAAGTTTACTCATATATA
CTTTAGATTGATTTAAAACTTCATTTTTAATTTAAAAGGATCTAGGTGAAGATCCTTTTTGATAATCTCA
TGACCAAAATCCCTTAACGTGAGTTTTCGTTCCACTGAGCGTCAGACCCCGTAGAAAAGATCAAAGGATC
TTCTTGAGATCCTTTTTTTCTGCGCGTAATCTGCTGCTTGCAAACAAAAAAACCACCGCTACCAGCGGTG
GTTTGTTTGCCGGATCAAGAGCTACCAACTCTTTTTCCGAAGGTAACTGGCTTCAGCAGAGCGCAGATAC
CAAATACTGTTCTTCTAGTGTAGCCGTAGTTAGGCCACCACTTCAAGAACTCTGTAGCACCGCCTACATA
CCTCGCTCTGCTAATCCTGTTACCAGTGGCTGCTGCCAGTGGCGATAAGTCGTGTCTTACCGGGTTGGAC
TCAAGACGATAGTTACCGGATAAGGCGCAGCGGTCGGGCTGAACGGGGGGTTCGTGCACACAGCCCAGCT
TGGAGCGAACGACCTACACCGAACTGAGATACCTACAGCGTGAGCTATGAGAAAGCGCCACGCTTCCCGA
AGGGAGAAAGGCGGACAGGTATCCGGTAAGCGGCAGGGTCGGAACAGGAGAGCGCACGAGGGAGCTTCCA
GGGGGAAACGCCTGGTATCTTTATAGTCCTGTCGGGTTTCGCCACCTCTGACTTGAGCGTCGATTTTTGT
GATGCTCGTCAGGGGGGCGGAGCCTATGGAAAAACGCCAGCAACGCGGCCTTTTTACGGTTCCTGGCCTT
TTGCTGGCCTTTTGCTCACATGT
Features (pLannotate 1.2.2; 21 found; start..end, strand, type, name):
     12..39      +  repeat_region  AAV2 ITR (fragment): inverted terminal repeat of adeno-associated virus serotype 2 inverted
     68..95      +  repeat_region  AAV2 ITR (fragment): inverted terminal repeat of adeno-associated virus serotype 2 inverted
    183..258     -  misc_RNA       gRNA scaffold: guide RNA scaffold for the Streptococcus pyogenes CRISPR/Cas9 system
    291..324     -  protein_bind   loxP511: Cre-mediated recombination occurs in the 8-bp core sequence (GTATACAT). loxP511 sites are compatible with each other, but incompatible with wild-type loxP sites. Cre recombinase
    555..588     -  protein_bind   loxP511: Cre-mediated recombination occurs in the 8-bp core sequence (GTATACAT). loxP511 sites are compatible with each other, but incompatible with wild-type loxP sites. Cre recombinase
    593..858     -  promoter       U6 promoter (fragment): RNA polymerase III promoter for mouse U6 snRNA (Das et al., 1988)
    913..979     +  CDS            small t antigen (fragment): SV40 (simian virus 40) small t antigen
    986..2164    +  promoter       EF-1α promoter: strong constitutive promoter for human elongation factor EF-1α
   2190..2906    +  CDS            EGFP: EGFP is a basic (constitutively fluorescent) green fluorescent protein published in 1996, derived from Aequorea victoria. It is reported to be a rapidly-maturing weak dimer with moderate acid sensitivity.
   2898..3170    +  CDS            SYNE3 (fragment): SYNE3_HUMAN - Also known as C14orf139 From Homo sapiens (Human).
   3172..3198    +  misc_feature   MCS (fragment): pBluescript multiple cloning site
   3198..3786    +  misc_feature   WPRE: woodchuck hepatitis virus posttranscriptional regulatory element
   3818..4294    +  polyA_signal   hGH poly(A) signal: human growth hormone polyadenylation signal
   4334..4474    +  repeat_region  AAV2 ITR: inverted terminal repeat of adeno-associated virus serotype 2 inverted
   4479..4530    -  misc_feature   bom (fragment): basis of mobility region from pBR322
   4549..5004    +  rep_origin     f1 ori (sequence partly withheld): f1 bacteriophage origin of replication; arrow indicates direction of (+) strand synthesis
   5005..5054    -  misc_feature   bom (fragment): basis of mobility region from pBR322
   5156..5191    -  CDS            rop (fragment): Rop protein, which maintains plasmids at low copy number; rop
   5286..5390    +  promoter       AmpR promoter: bla
   5391..6251    +  CDS            AmpR: β-lactamase; bla; confers resistance to ampicillin, carbenicillin, and related antibiotics
   6422..7010    +  rep_origin     ori: high-copy-number ColE1/pMB1/pBR322/pUC origin of replication
