[The description below was written by a language model from this plasmid's Addgene catalogue record and pLannotate feature annotations shown in this document.]
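Description:
pOTTC1789 - pAAV (flox-stop) mGrid1 390F gRNA A EF1a eGFP-KASH is a 7,071-nt adeno-associated virus transfer plasmid built on the pOTTC1553 backbone. It is designed to deliver a Cre-dependent CRISPR guide RNA against mouse Grid1, which encodes the delta-1 glutamate receptor subunit, together with a nuclear-envelope fluorescent marker. The payload lies between AAV2 inverted terminal repeats, which direct replication and packaging of the intervening DNA into AAV particles. One ITR is annotated in full, while the other is detected only as short fragments, as often happens with these repeat-rich elements in sequencing reads. In bacteria the plasmid is maintained through a ColE1/pMB1-type origin and selected with ampicillin via β-lactamase. An f1 origin is also present. The record lists it as low copy and propagated in a recombination-deficient strain, consistent with the need to keep the ITRs intact.

Two expression units sit in opposite orientations. On the reverse strand, a mouse U6 RNA polymerase III promoter is followed by a stop cassette flanked by two loxP511 sites, then the 20-nt Grid1 spacer and the Streptococcus pyogenes Cas9 guide scaffold. The stop element blocks guide production until Cre excises it, so a functional sgRNA is made only in Cre-expressing cells. On the forward strand, the constitutive human EF-1α promoter drives EGFP fused at its C terminus to a KASH domain (annotated as a SYNE3-like fragment), which anchors the reporter in the nuclear envelope. A WPRE and the human growth hormone polyadenylation signal follow to enhance and terminate expression. No Cas9 is encoded, so the nuclease must be supplied separately. The design suits cell-type-restricted Grid1 disruption in mouse tissue, with labelled nuclei marking transduced cells.
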