Addgene plasmid #131684: pOTTC1789 - pAAV (flox-stop) mGrid1 390F gRNA A EF1a eGFP-KASH
Purpose: An adeno-associated viral vector expressing nuclear envelope-embedded eGFP and a Cre-dependent guide RNA for mGrid1
Depositing lab: Christopher Richie. Depositing organization: National Institute on Drug Abuse (NIDA). Publication: Delta glutamate receptor conductance drives excitation of mouse dorsal raphe neurons. Gantz SC, Moussawi K, Hake HS. Elife. 2020 Apr 1;9. pii: 56054. doi: 10.7554/eLife.56054. PubMed 32234214.
Backbone
  Vector backbone: pOTTC1553
  Backbone manufacturer: NIDA GEVVC
  Vector type: AAV
Growth in bacteria
  Bacterial resistance: Ampicillin, 100 μg/mL
  Growth temperature: 30°C
  Growth strain: NEB Stable
  Copy number: Low Copy
Gene/Insert 1
  Gene/Insert name: EGFP-KASH (alt name: Green Fluorescent Protein fused to KASH nuclear envelope localization domain)
  Species: Synthetic
  Promoter: EF1a
  Tag / fusion protein: KASH (C terminal on insert)
  Cloning method: Ligation Independent Cloning
  Sequencing primers: 5′ CAAGCCTCAGACAGTGGTTC
Gene/Insert 2
  Gene/Insert name: SpCas9 sgRNA vs mouse GRID1 (alt name: GAACCCTAGCCCTGACGGCG)
  Species: M. musculus (mouse)
  Insert size (bp): 20
  Promoter: mU6-LSL (Cre dependent)
  Cloning method: Ligation Independent Cloning
  Sequencing primers: 5′ CCTCGCACAGACTTGTGGGA
Terms and licenses: Academic/Nonprofit Terms; Industry Terms: Not Available to Industry
How to cite: pOTTC1789 - pAAV (flox-stop) mGrid1 390F gRNA A EF1a eGFP-KASH was a gift from Christopher Richie (Addgene plasmid # 131684 ; http://n2t.net/addgene:131684 ; RRID:Addgene_131684)
